Addgene plasmid #183154: pYL322d1/Vn-C
Purpose: (Empty Backbone) Bimolecular fluorescence complementation (BiFC) vector for transient expression of N-truncated Venus in plants. Unique nucleotide sequences Uc and Ud for cloning at C terminus of Vn.
Depositing lab: Yao-Guang Liu & Qinlong Zhu. Depositing organization: South China Agricultural University (SCAU). Publication: All-in-one: A Robust Fluorescent Fusion Protein Vector Toolbox for Protein Localization and BiFC Analyses in Plants. Han J, Ma K, Li H, Su J, Zhou L, Tang J, Zhang S, Hou Y, Chen L, Liu YG, Zhu Q. Plant Biotechnol J. 2022 Feb 18. doi: 10.1111/pbi.13790. PubMed 35179286.
Backbone
  Vector backbone: pYL322d1
  Vector type: Plant Expression
Growth in bacteria
  Bacterial resistance: Chloramphenicol, 25 μg/mL
  Growth temperature: 37°C
  Growth strain: DH5alpha
  Copy number: Unknown
Gene/Insert
  Gene/Insert name: None
Terms and licenses: Academic/Nonprofit Terms; Industry Terms: Not Available to Industry
How to cite: pYL322d1/Vn-C was a gift from Yao-Guang Liu & Qinlong Zhu (Addgene plasmid # 183154 ; http://n2t.net/addgene:183154 ; RRID:Addgene_183154)
