[The description below was written by a language model from this plasmid's Addgene catalogue record and pLannotate feature annotations shown in this document.]
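Description:
pYL322d1/Vn-C is a 4,835-nt empty-backbone plant expression plasmid built on pYL322d1 and intended for bimolecular fluorescence complementation (BiFC) assays by transient expression in plant cells. In E. coli it replicates from a high-copy ColE1/pUC-type origin, next to a pBR322 bom region, and is selected with chloramphenicol through a complete CmR (chloramphenicol acetyltransferase) gene. The other bacterial elements annotated are short fragments: pieces of GmR, bla, rop, lacI, lacZα and the f1 ori, together with a lac promoter/operator region and T7 and SP6 promoter sequences. These appear to be remnants of earlier vector construction rather than functional parts.

The payload is a single plant expression cassette. An enhanced CaMV 35S promoter with a duplicated enhancer is followed by a TEV-type 5' leader element, of the kind used to promote translation. This drives VN155(I152L), an improved N-terminal fragment of Venus designed for BiFC, and the cassette ends with a CaMV polyadenylation signal. No gene of interest is present. According to the record, the unique sequences Uc and Ud allow a coding sequence to be cloned at the C terminus of the Vn fragment, giving a Vn–protein fusion; these sites are not annotated in the feature table. When such a fusion is co-expressed with a partner protein carrying the complementary Venus fragment, interaction between the two proteins reconstitutes fluorescence.

One full loxP site and one partial loxP site are also annotated, lying on either side of the expression cassette. The record does not state what role they play in this construct. The plasmid belongs to a vector toolbox for protein localization and BiFC analyses in plants.
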