Features (pLannotate 1.2.2; 20 found; start..end, strand, type, name):
    184..855     +  promoter       CaMV 35S promoter (enhanced): cauliflower mosaic virus 35S promoter with a duplicated enhancer region
    890..926     +  ncRNA          PK1-TEV CVMV: Accession: RF01102 - 5'-leader pseudoknot of TEV/CVMV
   1010..1471    +  CDS            VN155(I152L): improved N-terminal fragment of mVenus for use in bimolecular fluorescence complementation (BiFC) (Kodama and Hu, 2010)
   1619..1778    +  polyA_signal   CaMV poly(A) signal (fragment): cauliflower mosaic virus polyadenylation signal
   1910..1934    +  protein_bind   loxP (fragment): Cre-mediated recombination occurs in the 8-bp core sequence (GCATACAT). Cre recombinase
   1972..1990    -  promoter       T7 promoter: promoter for bacteriophage T7 RNA polymerase
   2111..2770    -  CDS            CmR: chloramphenicol acetyltransferase; cat; confers resistance to chloramphenicol
   2777..2811    -  CDS            GmR (fragment): gentamycin acetyltransferase; aacC1; confers resistance to gentamycin
   2822..2963    +  CDS            bla(M) (fragment): β-lactamase lacking the signal sequence; bla(M); allows cytosolic expression of β-lactamase
   3142..3726    +  rep_origin     ori: high-copy-number ColE1/pMB1/pBR322/pUC origin of replication
   3912..4052    -  misc_feature   bom: basis of mobility region from pBR322
   4154..4188    -  CDS            rop (fragment): Rop protein, which maintains plasmids at low copy number; rop
   4194..4285    +  CDS            lacI (fragment): lac repressor; lacI; The lac repressor binds to the lac operator to inhibit transcription in E. coli. This inhibition can be relieved by adding lactose or isopropyl-β-D-thiogalactopyranoside (IPTG).
   4298..4319    +  protein_bind   CAP binding site: CAP binding activates transcription in the presence of cAMP. E. coli catabolite activator protein
   4334..4364    +  promoter       lac promoter: promoter for the E. coli lac operon
   4372..4388    +  protein_bind   lac operator: The lac repressor binds to the lac operator to inhibit transcription in E. coli. This inhibition can be relieved by adding lactose or isopropyl-β-D-thiogalactopyranoside (IPTG). lac repressor encoded by lacI
   4435..4590    +  CDS            lacZα (fragment): LacZα fragment of β-galactosidase; lacZ fragment
   4595..4647    +  rep_origin     f1 ori (fragment): f1 bacteriophage origin of replication; arrow indicates direction of (+) strand synthesis
   4657..4674    +  promoter       SP6 promoter (fragment): promoter for bacteriophage SP6 RNA polymerase
   4687..4720    +  protein_bind   loxP: Cre-mediated recombination occurs in the 8-bp core sequence (GCATACAT). Cre recombinase
>Addgene plasmid #183154 | pYL322d1/Vn-C | addgene full sequence | sequence record 360159 | Addgene NGS Result
GTTTAAACCATTACTCGCATCCATTCTCAGGCTGTCTCGTCTCGTCTCGGCGCGCCCCAGGATACATAGA
TTACCACAACTCCGAGCCCTTCCACCGCGCCTTACCGGTCAACATGTGGAGCACGACACACTTGTCTACT
CCAAAAATATCAAAGATACAGTCTCAGAAGACCAAAGGGCAATTGAGACTTTTCAACAAAGGGTAATATC
CGGAAACCTCCTCGGATTCCATTGCCCAGCTATCTGTCACTTTATTGTGAAGATAGTGGAAAAGGAAGGT
GGCTCCTACAAATGCCATCATTGCGATAAAGGAAAGGCCATCGTTGAAGATGCCTCTGCCGACAGTGGTC
CCAAAGATGGACCCCCACCCACGAGGAGCATCGTGGAAAAAGAAGACGTTCCAACCACGTCTTCAAAGCA
AGTGGATTGATGTGATAACATGGTGGAGCACGACACACTTGTCTACTCCAAAAATATCAAAGATACAGTC
TCAGAAGACCAAAGGGCAATTGAGACTTTTCAACAAAGGGTAATATCCGGAAACCTCCTCGGATTCCATT
GCCCAGCTATCTGTCACTTTATTGTGAAGATAGTGGAAAAGGAAGGTGGCTCCTACAAATGCCATCATTG
CGATAAAGGAAAGGCCATCGTTGAAGATGCCTCTGCCGACAGTGGTCCCAAAGATGGACCCCCACCCACG
AGGAGCATCGTGGAAAAAGAAGACGTTCCAACCACGTCTTCAAAGCAAGTGGATTGATGTGATATCTCCA
CTGACGTAAGGGATGACGCACAATCCCACTATCCTTCGCAAGACCCTTCCTCTATATAAGGAAGTTCATT
TCATTTGGAGAGGACGTCGAGAGTTCTCAACACAACATATACAAAACAAACGAATCTCAAGCAATCAAGC
ATTCTACTTCTATTGCAGCAATTTAAATCATTTCTTTTAAAGCAAAAGCAATTTTCTGAAAATTTTCACC
ATTTACGAACGATAGCCATGGGCACTAGTATGGTGAGCAAGGGCGAGGAGCTGTTCACCGGGGTGGTGCC
CATCCTGGTCGAGCTGGACGGCGACGTAAACGGCCACAAGTTCAGCGTGTCCGGCGAGGGCGAGGGCGAT
GCCACCTACGGCAAGCTGACCCTGAAGCTGATCTGCACCACCGGCAAGCTGCCCGTGCCCTGGCCCACCC
TCGTGACCACCCTGGGCTACGGCCTGCAGTGCTTCGCCCGCTACCCCGACCACATGAAGCAGCACGACTT
CTTCAAGTCCGCCATGCCCGAAGGCTACGTCCAGGAGCGCACCATCTTCTTCAAGGACGACGGCAACTAC
AAGACCCGCGCCGAGGTGAAGTTCGAGGGCGACACCCTGGTGAACCGCATCGAGCTGAAGGGCATCGACT
TCAAGGAGGACGGCAACATCCTGGGGCACAAGCTGGAGTACAACTACAACAGCCACAACGTCTATATCAC
CCAGAGCCAACTCCCTTTACAACCTCACTCAAGTCCGTTAGAGCCCGGGCTCGTTCGCTGCCACCTAAGA
ATACTCTACGGTCACATACCCTGATCTAGAGTCCGCAAAAATCACCAGTCTCTCTCTACAAATCTATCTC
TCTCTATTTTTCTCCAGAATAATGTGTGAGTAGTTCCCAGATAAGGGAATTAGGGTTCTTATAGGGTTTC
GCTCATGTGTTGAGCATATAAGAAACCCTTAGTATGTATTTGTATTTGTAAAATACTTCTATCAATAAAA
TTTCTAATTCCTAAAACCAAAATCCAGTGACGCTGGGAGTTCGTAGACGGAAACAAACGCAGAATCCAAG
CCTGCAGGGTTCCTTATCATCTGGCGAATCGGACCCACAAGAGCACTGGTTTAAACGCGGCCGCATAAGG
CCGGCCTTGCCCTAGTTCCTATAGCCTACATTATACGAAGTTATACTAGGGATAACAGGGTAATTCAGAT
CTCAGCGCGCCCCTATAGTGAGTCGTATTACGAATGGGAGCAATATTGTGCTTAGTGCATCTAACGCTTG
AGTTAAGCCGCGCCGCGAAGCGGCGTCGGCTTGAACGAATTTCTAGCTAGAGGATCGCACCAATAACTGC
CTTAAAAAAATTACGCCCCGCCCTGCCACTCATCGCAGTACTGTTGTAATTCATTAAGCATTCTGCCGAC
ATGGAAGCCATCACAAACGGCATGATGAACCTGAATCGCCAGCGGCATCAGCACCTTGTCGCCTTGCGTA
TAATATTTGCCCATTGTGAAAACGGGGGCGAAGAAGTTGTCCATATTGGCCACGTTTAAATCAAAACTGG
TGAAACTCACCCAGGGATTGGCTGAGACGAAAAACATATTCTCAATAAACCCTTTAGGGAAATAGGCCAG
GTTTTCACCGTAACACGCCACATCTTGCGAATATATGTGTAGAAACTGCCGGAAATCGTCGTGGTATTCA
CTCCAGAGCGATGAAAACGTTTCAGTTTGCTCATGGAAAACGGTGTAACAAGGGTGAACACTATCCCATA
TCACCAGCTCACCGTCTTTCATTGCCATACGGAACTCCGGATGAGCATTCATCAGGCGGGCAAGAATGTG
AATAAAGGCCGGATAAAACTTGTGCTTACTTTTCTTTACGGTCTTTAAAAAGGCCGTAATATCCAGCTGA
ACGGTCTGGTTATAGGTACATTGAGCAACTGACTGAAATGCCTCAAAATGTTCTTTACGATGCCATTGGG
ATATATCAACGGTGGTATATCCAGTGATTTTTTTCTCCATGATGTTTAACTTTGTTTTAGGGCGACTGCC
CTGCTGCGTAATATTGAAGGTTCTCGCGGTATCATTGCAGCACTGGGGCCAGATGGTAAGCCCTCCCGTA
TCGTAGTTATCTACACGACGGGAGTCAGGCAACTATGGATGAACGAAATAGACAGATCGCTGAGATAGGT
GCCTCACTGATTAAGCATTGGTAACTGTCAGACCAAGTTTACTCATATATACTTTAGATTGATTTAAAAC
TTCATTTTTAATTTAAAAGGATCTAGGTGAAGATCCTTTTTGATAATCTACGCGTGCATGACCAAAATCC
CTTAACGTGAGTTTTCGTTCCACTGAGCGTCAGACCCCGTAGAAAAGATCAAAGGATCTTCTTGAGATCC
TTTTTTTCTGCGCGTAATCTGCTGCTTGCAAACAAACCACCGCTACCAGCGGTGGTTTGTTTGCCGGATC
AAGAGCTACCAACTCTTTTTCCGAAGGTAACTGGCTTCAGCAGAGCGCAGATACCAAATACTGTCCTTCT
AGTGTAGCCGTAGTTAGGCCACCACTTCAAGAACTCTGTAGCACCGCCTACATACCTCGCTCTGCTAATC
CTGTTACCAGTGGCTGCTGCCAGTGGCGATAAGTCGTGTCTTACCGGGTTGGACTCAAGACGATAGTTAC
CGGATAAGGCGCAGCGGTCGGGCTGAACGGGGGGTTCGTGCACACAGCCCAGCTTGGAGCGAACGACCTA
CACCGAACTGAGATACCTACAGCGTGAGCTATGAGAAAGCGCCACGCTTCCCGAAGGGAGAAAGGCGGAC
AGGTATCCGGTAAGCGGCAGGGTCGGAACAGGAGAGCGCACGAGGGAGCTTCCAGGGGGAAACGCCTGGT
ATCTTTATAGTCCTGTCGGGTTTCGCCACCTCTGACTTGAGCGTCGATTTTTGTGATGCTCGTCAGGGGG
GCGGAGCCTATGGAAAAACGCCAGCAACGCGGCCTTTTTACGGTTCCTGGCCTTTTGCTGGCCTTTTGCT
CACATGTTCTTTCCTGCGTTATCCCCTGATTCTGTGGATAACCGTATTACCGCCTTTGAGTGAGCTGATA
CCGCTCGCCGCAGCCGAACGACCGAGCGCAGCGAGTCAGTGAGCGAGGAAGCGGAAGAGCGCCTGATGCG
GTATTTTCTCCTTACGCATCTGTGCGGTATTTCACACCGCATATGGTGCACTCTCAGTACAATCTGCTCT
GATGCCGCATAGTTAAGCCAGTATACACTCCGCTATCGCTACGTGACTGGGTCATGGCTGCGCCCCGACA
CCCGCCAACACCCGCTGACGCGCCCTGACGGGCTTGTCTGCTCCCGGCATCCGCTTACAGACAAGCTGTG
ACCGTCTCCGGGAGCTGCATGTGTCAGAGGTTTTCACCGTCATCACCGAAACGCGCGACGCGTCGCCCAA
TACGCAAACCGCCTCTCCCCGCGCGTTGGCCGATTCATTAATGCAGCTGGCACGACAGGTTTCCCGACTG
GAAAGCGGGCAGTGAGCGCAACGCAATTAATGTGAGTTAGCTCACTCATTAGGCACCCCAGGCTTTACAC
TTTATGCTTCCGGCTCGTATGTTGTGTGGAATTGTGAGCGGATAACAATTTCACACAGGAAACAGCTATG
ACCATGATTACGCCAGATATCATGTCACTGGCCGTCGTTTTACAACGTCGTGACTGGGAAAACCCTGGCG
TTACCCAACTTAATCGCCTTGCAGCACATCCCCCTTTCGCCAGCTGGCGTAATAGCGAAGAGGCCCGCAC
CGATCGCCCTTCCCAACAGTTGCGCAGCCTGAATGGCGAATGGGACGCGCCCTGTAGCGGCGCATTAAGC
GCGGCGGGTGTGGTGGTTACGCGCAGCTAAGATATCATTTAGGTGACACTATAGCCAAGCGCGCTCATAA
CTTCGTATAGCATACATTATACGAAGTTATCAGATCTAATACTGCCATTTCATTACCTCTTTCTCCGCAC
CCGACATAGATGCAATAACTTCGTATAGGCTAATTTATACGATGTAGGAGATCGATGCATTGCGGCCGCT
AGCTC
